Addgene plasmid #123638: pCAG-AsCas12a-2AeGFP
Depositing lab: Wei Li. Publication: Enhanced mammalian genome editing by new Cas12a orthologs with optimized crRNA scaffolds. Teng F, Li J, Cui T, Xu K, Guo L, Gao Q, Feng G, Chen C, Han D, Zhou Q, Li W. Genome Biol. 2019 Feb 5;20(1):15. doi: 10.1186/s13059-019-1620-8. PubMed 30717767.
Backbone
  Vector backbone: pCAG-2AeGFP
  Vector type: Mammalian Expression
Growth in bacteria
  Bacterial resistance: Ampicillin, 100 μg/mL
  Growth temperature: 37°C
  Growth strain: DH5alpha
  Copy number: High Copy
Gene/Insert
  Gene/Insert name: AsCas12a (alt name: AsCpf1)
  Species: Synthetic
  Tag / fusion protein: 3xHA tag (C terminal on insert)
  Cloning method: Ligation Independent Cloning
Terms and licenses: Academic/Nonprofit Terms; Industry Terms: Not Available to Industry
How to cite: pCAG-AsCas12a-2AeGFP was a gift from Wei Li (Addgene plasmid # 123638 ; http://n2t.net/addgene:123638 ; RRID:Addgene_123638)
