[The description below was written by a language model from this plasmid's Addgene catalogue record and pLannotate feature annotations shown in this document.]
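Description:
pCAG-AsCas12a-2AeGFP is a 9.2 kb mammalian expression plasmid built on the pCAG-2AeGFP backbone that expresses the CRISPR nuclease AsCas12a (also known as AsCpf1, originally from Acidaminococcus sp. BV3L6; the insert is recorded as synthetic) together with a green fluorescent reporter. It is propagated in E. coli through a high-copy ColE1/pUC-type origin and selected with ampicillin via the β-lactamase gene and its native promoter. Remnants of lac regulatory sequence (lac promoter, operator, CAP site, a lacI fragment) and a bom fragment are carried over from the cloning backbone and have no evident role in the payload. There is no mammalian selection marker or episomal replication element among the annotated features, so the plasmid appears suited to transient transfection.

Expression is driven by the composite CAG promoter, made up of the CMV immediate-early enhancer, the chicken β-actin promoter and a chimeric β-actin/β-globin intron, which gives strong constitutive transcription in many mammalian cell types. A T7 promoter lies just upstream of the coding region and could in principle support in vitro transcription. The AsCas12a open reading frame carries a C-terminal 3xHA tag according to the catalogue entry. The name indicates that it is joined to EGFP through a 2A self-cleaving peptide, although neither the tag nor the 2A is separately annotated in the gap between the two coding sequences. The transcript ends at an SV40 polyadenylation signal. Because nuclease and EGFP come from one transcript, fluorescence marks transfected cells and allows them to be enriched. No crRNA cassette is annotated, so the guide must be supplied separately. The associated publication concerns mammalian genome editing with Cas12a orthologs and optimized crRNA scaffolds.
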