Features (pLannotate 1.2.2; 15 found; start..end, strand, type, name):
      8..387     +  enhancer       CMV enhancer: human cytomegalovirus immediate early enhancer
    389..664     +  promoter       chicken β-actin promoter: No description available
    665..1681    +  intron         chimeric intron: chimera between introns from chicken β-actin and rabbit β-globin
   1742..1760    +  promoter       T7 promoter: promoter for bacteriophage T7 RNA polymerase
   1799..5719    +  CDS            AsCpf1: CRISPR-associated protein from Acidaminococcus sp. BV3L6 (Zetsche et al., 2015)
   5918..6637    +  CDS            EGFP: the original enhanced GFP (Yang et al., 1996) mammalian codon-optimized
   6680..6801    +  polyA_signal   SV40 poly(A) signal: SV40 polyadenylation signal
   6868..6884    -  protein_bind   lac operator: The lac repressor binds to the lac operator to inhibit transcription in E. coli. This inhibition can be relieved by adding lactose or isopropyl-β-D-thiogalactopyranoside (IPTG). lac repressor encoded by lacI
   6892..6922    -  promoter       lac promoter: promoter for the E. coli lac operon
   6937..6958    -  protein_bind   CAP binding site: CAP binding activates transcription in the presence of cAMP. E. coli catabolite activator protein
   6971..7063    -  CDS            lacI (fragment): lac repressor; lacI; The lac repressor binds to the lac operator to inhibit transcription in E. coli. This inhibition can be relieved by adding lactose or isopropyl-β-D-thiogalactopyranoside (IPTG).
   7246..7834    -  rep_origin     ori: high-copy-number ColE1/pMB1/pBR322/pUC origin of replication
   8005..8865    -  CDS            AmpR: β-lactamase; bla; confers resistance to ampicillin, carbenicillin, and related antibiotics
   8866..8970    -  promoter       AmpR promoter: bla
   9041..9085    -  misc_feature   bom (fragment): basis of mobility region from pBR322
>Addgene plasmid #123638 | pCAG-AsCas12a-2AeGFP | addgene full sequence | sequence record 240579 | Addgene NGS Result
ACGCGTTGACATTGATTATTGACTAGTTATTAATAGTAATCAATTACGGGGTCATTAGTTCATAGCCCAT
ATATGGAGTTCCGCGTTACATAACTTACGGTAAATGGCCCGCCTGGCTGACCGCCCAACGACCCCCGCCC
ATTGACGTCAATAATGACGTATGTTCCCATAGTAACGCCAATAGGGACTTTCCATTGACGTCAATGGGTG
GAGTATTTACGGTAAACTGCCCACTTGGCAGTACATCAAGTGTATCATATGCCAAGTACGCCCCCTATTG
ACGTCAATGACGGTAAATGGCCCGCCTGGCATTATGCCCAGTACATGACCTTATGGGACTTTCCTACTTG
GCAGTACATCTACGTATTAGTCATCGCTATTACCATGGTCGAGGTGAGCCCCACGTTCTGCTTCACTCTC
CCCATCTCCCCCCCCTCCCCACCCCCAATTTTGTATTTATTTATTTTTTAATTATTTTGTGCAGCGATGG
GGGCGGGGGGGGGGGGGGSGCGCGCCRGGSGGGGSGGGGSGGGGSGRGGGGSGGGGSGGGGCGRGGCGGA
GAGGTGCGGCGGCAGCCAATCAGAGCGGCGCGCTCCGAAAGTTTCCTTTTATGGCGAGGCGGCGGCGGCG
GCGGCCCTATAAAAAGCGAAGCGCGCGGCGGGCGGGAGTCGCTGCGCGCTGCCTTCGCCCCGTGCCCCGC
TCCGCCGCCGCCTCGCGCCGCCCGCCCCGGCTCTGACTGACCGCGTTACTCCCACAGGTGAGCGGGCGGG
ACGGCCCTTCTCCTCCGGGCTGTAATTAGCGCTTGGTTTAATGACGGCTTGTTTCTTTTCTGTGGCTGCG
TGAAAGCCTTGAGGGGCTCCGGGAGGGCCCTTTGTGCGGGGGGAGCGGCTCGGGGGGTGCGTGCGTGTGT
GTGTGCGTGGGGAGCGCCGCGTGCGGCTCCGCGCTGCCCGGCGGCTGTGAGCGCTGCGGGCGCGGCGCGG
GGCTTTGTGCGCTCCGCAGTGTGCGCGAGGGGAGCGCGGCCGGGGGCGGTGCCCCGCGGTGCGGGGGGGG
CTGCGAGGGGAACAAAGGCTGCGTGCGGGGTGTGTGCGTGGGGGGGTGAGCAGGGGGTGTGGGCGCGTCG
GTCGGGCTGCAACCCCCCCTGCACCCCCCTCCCCGAGTTGCTGAGCACGGCCCGGCTTCGGGTGCGGGGC
TCCGTACGGGGCGTGGCGCGGGGCTCGCCGTGCCGGGCGGGGGGTGGCGGCAGGTGGGGGTGCCGGGCGG
GGCGGGGCCGCCTCGGGCCGGGGRGGGCTCGGGGGAGGGGCGCGGCGGCCCCCGGAGCGCCGGCGGCTGT
CGAGGCGCGGCGAGCCGCAGCCATTGCCTTTTATGGTAATCGTGCGAGAGGGCGCAGGGACTTCCTTTGT
CCCAAATCTGTGCGGAGCCGAAATCTGGGAGGCGCCGCCGCACCCCCTCTAGCGGGCGCGGGGCGAAGCG
GTGCGGCGCCGGCAGGAAGGAAATGGGCGGGGAGGGCCTTCGTGCGTCGCCGCGCCGCCGTCCCCTTCTC
CCTCTCCAGCCTCGGGGCTGTCCGCGGGGGGACGGCTGCCTTCGGGGGGGACGGGGCAGGGCGGGGTTCG
GCTTCTGGCGTGTGACCGGCGGCTCTAGCGCCTCTGCTAACCATGTTCATGCCTTCTTCTTTTTCCTACA
GCTCCTGGGCAACGTGCTGGTTATTGTGCTGTCTCATCATTTTGGCAAAGCTAGTGAATTCTAATACGAC
TCACTATAGGCCGCCACCATGCCCAAGAAGAAGAGGAAGGTTCCCGGGATGACACAGTTCGAGGGCTTTA
CCAACCTGTATCAGGTGAGCAAGACACTGCGGTTTGAGCTGATCCCACAGGGCAAGACCCTGAAGCACAT
CCAGGAGCAGGGCTTCATCGAGGAGGACAAGGCCCGCAATGATCACTACAAGGAGCTGAAGCCCATCATC
GATCGGATCTACAAGACCTATGCCGACCAGTGCCTGCAGCTGGTGCAGCTGGATTGGGAGAACCTGAGCG
CCGCCATCGACTCCTATAGAAAGGAGAAAACCGAGGAGACAAGGAACGCCCTGATCGAGGAGCAGGCCAC
ATATCGCAATGCCATCCACGACTACTTCATCGGCCGGACAGACAACCTGACCGATGCCATCAATAAGAGA
CACGCCGAGATCTACAAGGGCCTGTTCAAGGCCGAGCTGTTTAATGGCAAGGTGCTGAAGCAGCTGGGCA
CCGTGACCACAACCGAGCACGAGAACGCCCTGCTGCGGAGCTTCGACAAGTTTACAACCTACTTCTCCGG
CTTTTATGAGAACAGGAAGAACGTGTTCAGCGCCGAGGATATCAGCACAGCCATCCCACACCGCATCGTG
CAGGACAACTTCCCCAAGTTTAAGGAGAATTGTCACATCTTCACACGCCTGATCACCGCCGTGCCCAGCC
TGCGGGAGCACTTTGAGAACGTGAAGAAGGCCATCGGCATCTTCGTGAGCACCTCCATCGAGGAGGTGTT
TTCCTTCCCTTTTTATAACCAGCTGCTGACACAGACCCAGATCGACCTGTATAACCAGCTGCTGGGAGGA
ATCTCTCGGGAGGCAGGCACCGAGAAGATCAAGGGCCTGAACGAGGTGCTGAATCTGGCCATCCAGAAGA
ATGATGAGACAGCCCACATCATCGCCTCCCTGCCACACAGATTCATCCCCCTGTTTAAGCAGATCCTGTC
CGATAGGAACACCCTGTCTTTCATCCTGGAGGAGTTTAAGAGCGACGAGGAAGTGATCCAGTCCTTCTGC
AAGTACAAGACACTGCTGAGAAACGAGAACGTGCTGGAGACAGCCGAGGCCCTGTTTAACGAGCTGAACA
GCATCGACCTGACACACATCTTCATCAGCCACAAGAAGCTGGAGACAATCAGCAGCGCCCTGTGCGACCA
CTGGGATACACTGAGGAATGCCCTGTATGAGCGGAGAATCTCCGAGCTGACAGGCAAGATCACCAAGTCT
GCCAAGGAGAAGGTGCAGCGCAGCCTGAAGCACGAGGATATCAACCTGCAGGAGATCATCTCTGCCGCAG
GCAAGGAGCTGAGCGAGGCCTTCAAGCAGAAAACCAGCGAGATCCTGTCCCACGCACACGCCGCCCTGGA
TCAGCCACTGCCTACAACCCTGAAGAAGCAGGAGGAGAAGGAGATCCTGAAGTCTCAGCTGGACAGCCTG
CTGGGCCTGTACCACCTGCTGGACTGGTTTGCCGTGGATGAGTCCAACGAGGTGGACCCCGAGTTCTCTG
CCCGGCTGACCGGCATCAAGCTGGAGATGGAGCCTTCTCTGAGCTTCTACAACAAGGCCAGAAATTATGC
CACCAAGAAGCCCTACTCCGTGGAGAAGTTCAAGCTGAACTTTCAGATGCCTACACTGGCCTCTGGCTGG
GACGTGAATAAGGAGAAGAACAATGGCGCCATCCTGTTTGTGAAGAACGGCCTGTACTATCTGGGCATCA
TGCCAAAGCAGAAGGGCAGGTATAAGGCCCTGAGCTTCGAGCCCACAGAGAAAACCAGCGAGGGCTTTGA
TAAGATGTACTATGACTACTTCCCTGATGCCGCCAAGATGATCCCAAAGTGCAGCACCCAGCTGAAGGCC
GTGACAGCCCACTTTCAGACCCACACAACCCCCATCCTGCTGTCCAACAATTTCATCGAGCCTCTGGAGA
TCACAAAGGAGATCTACGACCTGAACAATCCTGAGAAGGAGCCAAAGAAGTTTCAGACAGCCTACGCCAA
GAAAACCGGCGACCAGAAGGGCTACAGAGAGGCCCTGTGCAAGTGGATCGACTTCACAAGGGATTTTCTG
TCCAAGTATACCAAGACAACCTCTATCGATCTGTCTAGCCTGCGGCCATCCTCTCAGTATAAGGACCTGG
GCGAGTACTATGCCGAGCTGAATCCCCTGCTGTACCACATCAGCTTCCAGAGAATCGCCGAGAAGGAGAT
CATGGATGCCGTGGAGACAGGCAAGCTGTACCTGTTCCAGATCTATAACAAGGACTTTGCCAAGGGCCAC
CACGGCAAGCCTAATCTGCACACACTGTATTGGACCGGCCTGTTTTCTCCAGAGAACCTGGCCAAGACAA
GCATCAAGCTGAATGGCCAGGCCGAGCTGTTCTACCGCCCTAAGTCCAGGATGAAGAGGATGGCACACCG
GCTGGGAGAGAAGATGCTGAACAAGAAGCTGAAGGATCAGAAAACCCCAATCCCCGACACCCTGTACCAG
GAGCTGTACGACTATGTGAATCACAGACTGTCCCACGACCTGTCTGATGAGGCCAGGGCCCTGCTGCCCA
ACGTGATCACCAAGGAGGTGTCTCACGAGATCATCAAGGATAGGCGCTTTACCAGCGACAAGTTCTTTTT
CCACGTGCCTATCACACTGAACTATCAGGCCGCCAATTCCCCATCTAAGTTCAACCAGAGGGTGAATGCC
TACCTGAAGGAGCACCCCGAGACACCTATCATCGGCATCGATCGGGGCGAGAGAAACCTGATCTATATCA
CAGTGATCGACTCCACCGGCAAGATCCTGGAGCAGCGGAGCCTGAACACCATCCAGCAGTTTGATTACCA
GAAGAAGCTGGACAACAGGGAGAAGGAGAGGGTGGCAGCAAGGCAGGCCTGGTCTGTGGTGGGCACAATC
AAGGATCTGAAGCAGGGCTATCTGAGCCAGGTCATCCACGAGATCGTGGACCTGATGATCCACTACCAGG
CCGTGGTGGTGCTGGAGAACCTGAATTTCGGCTTTAAGAGCAAGAGGACCGGCATCGCCGAGAAGGCCGT
GTACCAGCAGTTCGAGAAGATGCTGATCGATAAGCTGAATTGCCTGGTGCTGAAGGACTATCCAGCAGAG
AAAGTGGGAGGCGTGCTGAACCCATACCAGCTGACAGACCAGTTCACCTCCTTTGCCAAGATGGGCACCC
AGTCTGGCTTCCTGTTTTACGTGCCTGCCCCATATACATCTAAGATCGATCCCCTGACCGGCTTCGTGGA
CCCCTTCGTGTGGAAAACCATCAAGAATCACGAGAGCCGCAAGCACTTCCTGGAGGGCTTCGACTTTCTG
CACTACGACGTGAAAACCGGCGACTTCATCCTGCACTTTAAGATGAACAGAAATCTGTCCTTCCAGAGGG
GCCTGCCCGGCTTTATGCCTGCATGGGATATCGTGTTCGAGAAGAACGAGACACAGTTTGACGCCAAGGG
CACCCCTTTCATCGCCGGCAAGAGAATCGTGCCAGTGATCGAGAATCACAGATTCACCGGCAGATACCGG
GACCTGTATCCTGCCAACGAGCTGATCGCCCTGCTGGAGGAGAAGGGCATCGTGTTCAGGGATGGCTCCA
ACATCCTGCCAAAGCTGCTGGAGAATGACGATTCTCACGCCATCGACACCATGGTGGCCCTGATCCGCAG
CGTGCTGCAGATGCGGAACTCCAATGCCGCCACAGGCGAGGACTATATCAACAGCCCCGTGCGCGATCTG
AATGGCGTGTGCTTCGACTCCCGGTTTCAGAACCCAGAGTGGCCCATGGACGCCGATGCCAATGGCGCCT
ACCACATCGCCCTGAAGGGCCAGCTGCTGCTGAATCACCTGAAGGAGAGCAAGGATCTGAAGCTGCAGAA
CGGCATCTCCAATCAGGACTGGCTGGCCTACATCCAGGAGCTGCGCAACGCTAGCCCAAAGAAGAAGAGG
AAAGTCTCTAGATACCCTTATGATGTTCCAGATTATGCCGGATACCCATACGATGTCCCTGACTATGCAG
GCTCCTACCCTTATGACGTCCCAGACTACGCCGGATCCAGGTCCGGCGGCGGAGAGGGCAGAGGAAGTCT
TCTAACATGCGGTGACGTGGAGGAGAATCCCGGCCCAATGGTGAGCAAGGGCGAGGAGCTGTTCACCGGG
GTGGTGCCCATCCTGGTCGAGCTGGACGGCGACGTAAACGGCCACAAGTTCAGCGTGTCCGGCGAGGGCG
AGGGCGATGCCACCTACGGCAAGCTGACCCTGAAGTTCATCTGCACCACCGGCAAGCTGCCCGTGCCCTG
GCCCACCCTCGTGACCACCCTGACCTACGGCGTGCAGTGCTTCAGCCGCTACCCCGACCACATGAAGCAG
CACGACTTCTTCAAGTCCGCCATGCCCGAAGGCTACGTCCAGGAGCGCACCATCTTCTTCAAGGACGACG
GCAACTACAAGACCCGCGCCGAGGTGAAGTTCGAGGGCGACACCCTGGTGAACCGCATCGAGCTGAAGGG
CATCGACTTCAAGGAGGACGGCAACATCCTGGGGCACAAGCTGGAGTACAACTACAACAGCCACAACGTC
TATATCATGGCCGACAAGCAGAAGAACGGCATCAAGGTGAACTTCAAGATCCGCCACAACATCGAGGACG
GCAGCGTGCAGCTCGCCGACCACTACCAGCAGAACACCCCCATCGGCGACGGCCCCGTGCTGCTGCCCGA
CAACCACTACCTGAGCACCCAGTCCGCCCTGAGCAAAGACCCCAACGAGAAGCGCGATCACATGGTCCTG
CTGGAGTTCGTGACCGCCGCCGGGATCACTCTCGGCATGGACGAGCTGTACAAGTAACTGCAGCGCGGGG
ATCTCATGCTGGAGTTCTTCGCCCACCCCAACTTGTTTATTGCAGCTTATAATGGTTACAAATAAAGCAA
TAGCATCACAAATTTCACAAATAAAGCATTTTTTTCACTGCATTCTAGTTGTGGTTTGTCCAAACTCATC
AATGTATCTTATTAATTAACGTCGACCTCTAGCTAGAGCTTGGCGTAATCATGGTCATAGCTGTTTCCTG
TGTGAAATTGTTATCCGCTCACAATTCCACACAACATACGAGCCGGAAGCATAAAGTGTAAAGCCTAGGG
TGCCTAATGAGTGAGCTAACTCACATTAATTGCGTTGCGCTCACTGCCCGCTTTCCAGTCGGGAAACCTG
TCGTGCCAGCTGCATTAATGAATCGGCCAACGCGCGGGGAGAGGCGGTTTGCGTATTGGGCGCTCTTCCG
CTTCCTCGCTCACTGACTCGCTGCGCTCGGTCGTTCGGCTGCGGCGAGCGGTATCAGCTCACTCAAAGGC
GGTAATACGGTTATCCACAGAATCAGGGGATAACGCAGGAAAGAACATGTGAGCAAAAGGCCAGCAAAAG
GCCAGGAACCGTAAAAAGGCCGCGTTGCTGGCGTTTTTCCATAGGCTCCGCCCCCCTGACGAGCATCACA
AAAATCGACGCTCAAGTCAGAGGTGGCGAAACCCGACAGGACTATAAAGATACCAGGCGTTTCCCCCTGG
AAGCTCCCTCGTGCGCTCTCCTGTTCCGACCCTGCCGCTTACCGGATACCTGTCCGCCTTTCTCCCTTCG
GGAAGCGTGGCGCTTTCTCATAGCTCACGCTGTAGGTATCTCAGTTCGGTGTAGGTCGTTCGCTCCAAGC
TGGGCTGTGTGCACGAACCCCCCGTTCAGCCCGACCGCTGCGCCTTATCCGGTAACTATCGTCTTGAGTC
CAACCCGGTAAGACACGACTTATCGCCACTGGCAGCAGCCACTGGTAACAGGATTAGCAGAGCGAGGTAT
GTAGGCGGTGCTACAGAGTTCTTGAAGTGGTGGCCTAACTACGGCTACACTAGAAGAACAGTATTTGGTA
TCTGCGCTCTGCTGAAGCCAGTTACCTTCGGAAAAAGAGTTGGTAGCTCTTGATCCGGCAAACAAACCAC
CGCTGGTAGCGGTGGTTTTTTTGTTTGCAAGCAGCAGATTACGCGCAGAAAAAAAGGATCTCAAGAAGAT
CCTTTGATCTTTTCTACGGGGTCTGACGCTCAGTGGAACGAAAACTCACGTTAAGGGATTTTGGTCATGA
GATTATCAAAAAGGATCTTCACCTAGATCCTTTTAAATTAAAAATGAAGTTTTAAATCAATCTAAAGTAT
ATATGAGTAAACTTGGTCTGACAGTTACCAATGCTTAATCAGTGAGGCACCTATCTCAGCGATCTGTCTA
TTTCGTTCATCCATAGTTGCCTGACTCCCCGTCGTGTAGATAACTACGATACGGGAGGGCTTACCATCTG
GCCCCAGTGCTGCAATGATACCGCGAGACCCACGCTCACCGGCTCCAGATTTATCAGCAATAAACCAGCC
AGCCGGAAGGGCCGAGCGCAGAAGTGGTCCTGCAACTTTATCCGCCTCCATCCAGTCTATTAATTGTTGC
CGGGAAGCTAGAGTAAGTAGTTCGCCAGTTAATAGTTTGCGCAACGTTGTTGCCATTGCTACAGGCATCG
TGGTGTCACGCTCGTCGTTTGGTATGGCTTCATTCAGCTCCGGTTCCCAACGATCAAGGCGAGTTACATG
ATCCCCCATGTTGTGCAAAAAAGCGGTTAGCTCCTTCGGTCCTCCGATCGTTGTCAGAAGTAAGTTGGCC
GCAGTGTTATCACTCATGGTTATGGCAGCACTGCATAATTCTCTTACTGTCATGCCATCCGTAAGATGCT
TTTCTGTGACTGGTGAGTACTCAACCAAGTCATTCTGAGAATAGTGTATGCGGCGACCGAGTTGCTCTTG
CCCGGCGTCAATACGGGATAATACCGCGCCACATAGCAGAACTTTAAAAGTGCTCATCATTGGAAAACGT
TCTTCGGGGCGAAAACTCTCAAGGATCTTACCGCTGTTGAGATCCAGTTCGATGTAACCCACTCGTGCAC
CCAACTGATCTTCAGCATCTTTTACTTTCACCAGCGTTTCTGGGTGAGCAAAAACAGGAAGGCAAAATGC
CGCAAAAAAGGGAATAAGGGCGACACGGAAATGTTGAATACTCATACTCTTCCTTTTTCAATATTATTGA
AGCATTTATCAGGGTTATTGTCTCATGAGCGGATACATATTTGAATGTATTTAGAAAAATAAACAAATAG
GGGTTCCGCGCACATTTCCCCGAAAAGTGCCACCTGACGTCGACGGATCGGGAGATCGATCTCCCGATCC
CCTAGGGTCGACTCTCAGTACAATCTGCTCTGATGCCGCATAGTTAAGCCAGTATCTGCTCCCTGCTTGT
GTGTTGGAGGTCGCTGAGTAGTGCGCGAGCAAAATTTAAGCTACAACAAGGCAAGGCTTGACCGACAATT
GCATGAAGAATCTGCTTAGGGTTAGGCGTTTTGCGCTGCTTCGCGATGTACGGGCCAGATAT
